Addgene plasmid #131083: pYJ40-PB-CRISPR-NKX3.1-E2-gRNA3
Purpose: NKX3-1 knock out
Depositing lab: Xiaojun Lian. Depositing organization: Pennsylvania State University.
Backbone
  Vector backbone: PB-CRISPR
  Backbone size w/o insert (bp): 11659
  Vector type: Mammalian Expression, CRISPR
  Selectable markers: Puromycin
Growth in bacteria
  Bacterial resistance: Ampicillin, 100 μg/mL
  Growth temperature: 37°C
  Growth strain: NEB Stable
  Copy number: Unknown
Gene/Insert
  Gene/Insert name: NKX3.1 Exon2 gRNA3
  gRNA/shRNA sequence: GCTGGCATTACCAAAAAGCT
  Species: H. sapiens (human)
  Entrez Gene: NKX3-1 (a.k.a. BAPX2, NKX3, NKX3.1, NKX3A)
  Cloning method: Restriction Enzyme; 5′ cloning site Unknown (unknown if destroyed); 3′ cloning site Unknown (unknown if destroyed)
Terms and licenses: Academic/Nonprofit Terms; Industry Terms: Not Available to Industry
How to cite: pYJ40-PB-CRISPR-NKX3.1-E2-gRNA3 was a gift from Xiaojun Lian (Addgene plasmid # 131083 ; http://n2t.net/addgene:131083 ; RRID:Addgene_131083)
