[The description below was written by a language model from this plasmid's Addgene catalogue record and pLannotate feature annotations shown in this document.]
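Description:
pYJ40-PB-CRISPR-NKX3.1-E2-gRNA3 is an all-in-one mammalian CRISPR/Cas9 plasmid built on the PB-CRISPR backbone and designed to knock out human NKX3-1 by targeting exon 2 of the gene. It is propagated in E. coli through a high-copy ColE1/pUC-type origin with ampicillin selection (AmpR under its own bla promoter). It also retains typical phagemid cloning-vector remnants: an f1 origin, flanking T7 and T3 promoters, and lacZα/lac promoter/operator fragments.

The payload consists of two expression units. A human U6 RNA polymerase III promoter drives the NKX3-1 exon 2 guide, which sits between the promoter and the Streptococcus pyogenes gRNA scaffold. Downstream, after an HIV-1 cPPT/CTS element, an EF-1α core promoter drives S. pyogenes Cas9. Cas9 is annotated as adjoining N- and C-terminal portions that together form one continuous coding region. It is followed by a puromycin N-acetyltransferase sequence and a WPRE, which enhances transcript stability and expression. The puromycin marker has no annotated promoter of its own, so it is probably co-expressed with Cas9, although the linker between the two is not annotated. Puromycin allows enrichment of transfected or stably modified mammalian cells.

The "PB" in the backbone name suggests a piggyBac transposon design for genomic integration, but no transposon terminal repeats appear in the feature table, so this cannot be confirmed from the record. The sequenced record is 9,798 nt, whereas the catalogue lists a backbone of 11,659 bp. This discrepancy is left unexplained by the record.
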