Features (pLannotate 1.2.2; 19 found; start..end, strand, type, name):
     30..458     -  rep_origin     f1 ori (sequence partly withheld): f1 bacteriophage origin of replication; arrow indicates direction of (+) strand synthesis
    463..618     -  CDS            lacZα (fragment): LacZα fragment of β-galactosidase; lacZ fragment
    626..644     +  promoter       T7 promoter: promoter for bacteriophage T7 RNA polymerase
    998..1238    +  promoter       U6 promoter: RNA polymerase III promoter for human U6 snRNA
   1267..1342    +  misc_RNA       gRNA scaffold: guide RNA scaffold for the Streptococcus pyogenes CRISPR/Cas9 system
   1390..1507    +  misc_feature   cPPT/CTS: central polypurine tract and central termination sequence of HIV-1
   1576..1787    +  promoter       EF-1α core promoter: core promoter for human elongation factor EF-1α
   1891..3492    +  CDS            Cas9(N): N-terminal portion of Streptococcus pyogenes Cas9 (Zetsche et al., 2015)
   3493..5991    +  CDS            Cas9(C): C-terminal portion of Streptococcus pyogenes Cas9 (Zetsche et al., 2015)
   6112..6711    +  CDS            PuroR (fragment): puromycin N-acetyltransferase; pac from Streptomyces; confers resistance to puromycin
   6727..7315    +  misc_feature   WPRE: woodchuck hepatitis virus posttranscriptional regulatory element
   7610..7628    -  promoter       T3 promoter: promoter for bacteriophage T3 RNA polymerase
   7673..7689    -  protein_bind   lac operator: The lac repressor binds to the lac operator to inhibit transcription in E. coli. This inhibition can be relieved by adding lactose or isopropyl-β-D-thiogalactopyranoside (IPTG). lac repressor encoded by lacI
   7697..7727    -  promoter       lac promoter: promoter for the E. coli lac operon
   7742..7763    -  protein_bind   CAP binding site: CAP binding activates transcription in the presence of cAMP. E. coli catabolite activator protein
   7776..7868    -  CDS            lacI (fragment): lac repressor; lacI; The lac repressor binds to the lac operator to inhibit transcription in E. coli. This inhibition can be relieved by adding lactose or isopropyl-β-D-thiogalactopyranoside (IPTG).
   8051..8639    -  rep_origin     ori: high-copy-number ColE1/pMB1/pBR322/pUC origin of replication
   8810..9670    -  CDS            AmpR: β-lactamase; bla; confers resistance to ampicillin, carbenicillin, and related antibiotics
   9671..9775    -  promoter       AmpR promoter: bla
>Addgene plasmid #131083 | pYJ40-PB-CRISPR-NKX3.1-E2-gRNA3 | addgene full sequence | sequence record 256819 | Addgene NGS Result
CTAAATTGTAAGCGTTAATATTTTGTTAAAATTCGCGTTAAATTTTTGTTAAATCAGCTCATTTTTTAAC
CAATAGGCCGAAATCGGCAAAATCCCTTATAAATCAAAAGAATAGACCGAGATAGGGT
[37 nt withheld, positions 129-165]
AAAGAACGTGGACTCCAACGTCAAAGG
[49 nt withheld, positions 193-241]
T
[91 nt withheld, positions 243-333]
G
[124 nt withheld, positions 335-458]
CCCATTCGCCATTCAGGCTGCGCAACTGTTGGGAAGGGCGATCGGTGCGGGCCTCTTCGCTATTACGCCA
GCTGGCGAAAGGGGGATGTGCTGCAAGGCGATTAAGTTGGGTAACGCCAGGGTTTTCCCAGTCACGACGT
TGTAAAACGACGGCCAGTGAGCGCGCGTAATACGACTCACTATAGGGCGAATTGGGGCGCGCCATTCTAG
ATTAACCCTAGAAAGATAGTCTGCGTAAAATTGACGCATGCATTCTTGAAATATTGCTCTCTCTTTCTAA
ATAGCGCGAATCCGTCGCTGTGCATTTAGGACATCTCAGTCGCCGCTTGGAGCTCCCGTGAGGCGTGCTT
GTCAATGCGGTAAGTGTCACTGATTTTGAACTATAACGACCGCGTGAGTCAAAATGACGCATGATTATCT
TTTACGTGACTTTTAAGATTTAACTCATACGATAATTATATTGTTATTTCATGTTCTACTTACGTGATAA
CTTATTATATATATATTTTCTTGTTATAGATATCAACTAGAATGCTAGCGAGGGCCTATTTCCCATGATT
CCTTCATATTTGCATATACGATACAAGGCTGTTAGAGAGATAATTAGAATTAATTTGACTGTAAACACAA
AGATATTAGTACAAAATACGTGACGTAGAAAGTAATAATTTCTTGGGTAGTTTGCAGTTTTAAAATTATG
TTTTAAAATGGACTATCATATGCTTACCGTAACTTGAAAGTATTTCGATTTCTTGGCTTTATATATCTTG
TGGAAAGGACGAAACACCGCTGGCATTACCAAAAAGCTGTTTTAGAGCTAGAAATAGCAAGTTAAAATAA
GGCTAGTCCGTTATCAACTTGAAAAAGTGGCACCGAGTCGGTGCTTTTTTGAATTCTAGATCTTGAGACA
AATGGCAGTATTCATCCACAATTTTAAAAGAAAAGGGGGGATTGGGGGGTACAGTGCAGGGGAAAGAATA
GTAGACATAATAGCAACAGACATACAAACTAAAGAATTACAAAAACAAATTACAAAAATTCAAAATTTTC
GGGTTTATTACAGGGACAGCAGAGATCCACTTTGGCGCCGGCTCGAGTGGCTCCGGTGCCCGTCAGTGGG
CAGAGCGCACATCGCCCACAGTCCCCGAGAAGTTGGGGGGAGGGGTCGGCAATTGAACCGGTGCCTAGAG
AAGGTGGCGCGGGGTAAACTGGGAAAGTGATGTCGTGTACTGGCTCCGCCTTTTTCCCGAGGGTGGGGGA
GAACCGTATATAAGTGCAGTAGTCGCCGTGAACGTTCTTTTTCGCAACGGGTTTGCCGCCAGAACACAGG
TGTCGTGACGCGGGATCCGCCACCATGGATTACAAAGACGATGACGATAAGATGGCCCCAAAGAAGAAGC
GGAAGGTCGGTATCCACGGAGTCCCAGCAGCCGACAAGAAGTACAGCATCGGCCTGGACATCGGCACCAA
CTCTGTGGGCTGGGCCGTGATCACCGACGAGTACAAGGTGCCCAGCAAGAAATTCAAGGTGCTGGGCAAC
ACCGACCGGCACAGCATCAAGAAGAACCTGATCGGAGCCCTGCTGTTCGACAGCGGCGAAACAGCCGAGG
CCACCCGGCTGAAGAGAACCGCCAGAAGAAGATACACCAGACGGAAGAACCGGATCTGCTATCTGCAAGA
GATCTTCAGCAACGAGATGGCCAAGGTGGACGACAGCTTCTTCCACAGACTGGAAGAGTCCTTCCTGGTG
GAAGAGGATAAGAAGCACGAGCGGCACCCCATCTTCGGCAACATCGTGGACGAGGTGGCCTACCACGAGA
AGTACCCCACCATCTACCACCTGAGAAAGAAACTGGTGGACAGCACCGACAAGGCCGACCTGCGGCTGAT
CTATCTGGCCCTGGCCCACATGATCAAGTTCCGGGGCCACTTCCTGATCGAGGGCGACCTGAACCCCGAC
AACAGCGACGTGGACAAGCTGTTCATCCAGCTGGTGCAGACCTACAACCAGCTGTTCGAGGAAAACCCCA
TCAACGCCAGCGGCGTGGACGCCAAGGCCATCCTGTCTGCCAGACTGAGCAAGAGCAGACGGCTGGAAAA
TCTGATCGCCCAGCTGCCCGGCGAGAAGAAGAATGGCCTGTTCGGAAACCTGATTGCCCTGAGCCTGGGC
CTGACCCCCAACTTCAAGAGCAACTTCGACCTGGCCGAGGATGCCAAACTGCAGCTGAGCAAGGACACCT
ACGACGACGACCTGGACAACCTGCTGGCCCAGATCGGCGACCAGTACGCCGACCTGTTTCTGGCCGCCAA
GAACCTGTCCGACGCCATCCTGCTGAGCGACATCCTGAGAGTGAACACCGAGATCACCAAGGCCCCCCTG
AGCGCCTCTATGATCAAGAGATACGACGAGCACCACCAGGACCTGACCCTGCTGAAAGCTCTCGTGCGGC
AGCAGCTGCCTGAGAAGTACAAAGAGATTTTCTTCGACCAGAGCAAGAACGGCTACGCCGGCTACATTGA
CGGCGGAGCCAGCCAGGAAGAGTTCTACAAGTTCATCAAGCCCATCCTGGAAAAGATGGACGGCACCGAG
GAACTGCTCGTGAAGCTGAACAGAGAGGACCTGCTGCGGAAGCAGCGGACCTTCGACAACGGCAGCATCC
CCCACCAGATCCACCTGGGAGAGCTGCACGCCATTCTGCGGCGGCAGGAAGATTTTTACCCATTCCTGAA
GGACAACCGGGAAAAGATCGAGAAGATCCTGACCTTCCGCATCCCCTACTACGTGGGCCCTCTGGCCAGG
GGAAACAGCAGATTCGCCTGGATGACCAGAAAGAGCGAGGAAACCATCACCCCCTGGAACTTCGAGGAAG
TGGTGGACAAGGGCGCTTCCGCCCAGAGCTTCATCGAGCGGATGACCAACTTCGATAAGAACCTGCCCAA
CGAGAAGGTGCTGCCCAAGCACAGCCTGCTGTACGAGTACTTCACCGTGTATAACGAGCTGACCAAAGTG
AAATACGTGACCGAGGGAATGAGAAAGCCCGCCTTCCTGAGCGGCGAGCAGAAAAAGGCCATCGTGGACC
TGCTGTTCAAGACCAACCGGAAAGTGACCGTGAAGCAGCTGAAAGAGGACTACTTCAAGAAAATCGAGTG
CTTCGACTCCGTGGAAATCTCCGGCGTGGAAGATCGGTTCAACGCCTCCCTGGGCACATACCACGATCTG
CTGAAAATTATCAAGGACAAGGACTTCCTGGACAATGAGGAAAACGAGGACATTCTGGAAGATATCGTGC
TGACCCTGACACTGTTTGAGGACAGAGAGATGATCGAGGAACGGCTGAAAACCTATGCCCACCTGTTCGA
CGACAAAGTGATGAAGCAGCTGAAGCGGCGGAGATACACCGGCTGGGGCAGGCTGAGCCGGAAGCTGATC
AACGGCATCCGGGACAAGCAGTCCGGCAAGACAATCCTGGATTTCCTGAAGTCCGACGGCTTCGCCAACA
GAAACTTCATGCAGCTGATCCACGACGACAGCCTGACCTTTAAAGAGGACATCCAGAAAGCCCAGGTGTC
CGGCCAGGGCGATAGCCTGCACGAGCACATTGCCAATCTGGCCGGCAGCCCCGCCATTAAGAAGGGCATC
CTGCAGACAGTGAAGGTGGTGGACGAGCTCGTGAAAGTGATGGGCCGGCACAAGCCCGAGAACATCGTGA
TCGAAATGGCCAGAGAGAACCAGACCACCCAGAAGGGACAGAAGAACAGCCGCGAGAGAATGAAGCGGAT
CGAAGAGGGCATCAAAGAGCTGGGCAGCCAGATCCTGAAAGAACACCCCGTGGAAAACACCCAGCTGCAG
AACGAGAAGCTGTACCTGTACTACCTGCAGAATGGGCGGGATATGTACGTGGACCAGGAACTGGACATCA
ACCGGCTGTCCGACTACGATGTGGACCATATCGTGCCTCAGAGCTTTCTGAAGGACGACTCCATCGACAA
CAAGGTGCTGACCAGAAGCGACAAGAACCGGGGCAAGAGCGACAACGTGCCCTCCGAAGAGGTCGTGAAG
AAGATGAAGAACTACTGGCGGCAGCTGCTGAACGCCAAGCTGATTACCCAGAGAAAGTTCGACAATCTGA
CCAAGGCCGAGAGAGGCGGCCTGAGCGAACTGGATAAGGCCGGCTTCATCAAGAGACAGCTGGTGGAAAC
CCGGCAGATCACAAAGCACGTGGCACAGATCCTGGACTCCCGGATGAACACTAAGTACGACGAGAATGAC
AAGCTGATCCGGGAAGTGAAAGTGATCACCCTGAAGTCCAAGCTGGTGTCCGATTTCCGGAAGGATTTCC
AGTTTTACAAAGTGCGCGAGATCAACAACTACCACCACGCCCACGACGCCTACCTGAACGCCGTCGTGGG
AACCGCCCTGATCAAAAAGTACCCTAAGCTGGAAAGCGAGTTCGTGTACGGCGACTACAAGGTGTACGAC
GTGCGGAAGATGATCGCCAAGAGCGAGCAGGAAATCGGCAAGGCTACCGCCAAGTACTTCTTCTACAGCA
ACATCATGAACTTTTTCAAGACCGAGATTACCCTGGCCAACGGCGAGATCCGGAAGCGGCCTCTGATCGA
GACAAACGGCGAAACCGGGGAGATCGTGTGGGATAAGGGCCGGGATTTTGCCACCGTGCGGAAAGTGCTG
AGCATGCCCCAAGTGAATATCGTGAAAAAGACCGAGGTGCAGACAGGCGGCTTCAGCAAAGAGTCTATCC
TGCCCAAGAGGAACAGCGATAAGCTGATCGCCAGAAAGAAGGACTGGGACCCTAAGAAGTACGGCGGCTT
CGACAGCCCCACCGTGGCCTATTCTGTGCTGGTGGTGGCCAAAGTGGAAAAGGGCAAGTCCAAGAAACTG
AAGAGTGTGAAAGAGCTGCTGGGGATCACCATCATGGAAAGAAGCAGCTTCGAGAAGAATCCCATCGACT
TTCTGGAAGCCAAGGGCTACAAAGAAGTGAAAAAGGACCTGATCATCAAGCTGCCTAAGTACTCCCTGTT
CGAGCTGGAAAACGGCCGGAAGAGAATGCTGGCCTCTGCCGGCGAACTGCAGAAGGGAAACGAACTGGCC
CTGCCCTCCAAATATGTGAACTTCCTGTACCTGGCCAGCCACTATGAGAAGCTGAAGGGCTCCCCCGAGG
ATAATGAGCAGAAACAGCTGTTTGTGGAACAGCACAAGCACTACCTGGACGAGATCATCGAGCAGATCAG
CGAGTTCTCCAAGAGAGTGATCCTGGCCGACGCTAATCTGGACAAAGTGCTGTCCGCCTACAACAAGCAC
CGGGATAAGCCCATCAGAGAGCAGGCCGAGAATATCATCCACCTGTTTACCCTGACCAATCTGGGAGCCC
CTGCCGCCTTCAAGTACTTTGACACCACCATCGACCGGAAGAGGTACACCAGCACCAAAGAGGTGCTGGA
CGCCACCCTGATCCACCAGAGCATCACCGGCCTGTACGAGACACGGATCGACCTGTCTCAGCTGGGAGGC
GACAAGCGTCCTGCTGCTACTAAGAAAGCTGGTCAAGCTAAGAAAAAGAAAGCTAGCGGCAGCGGCGCCA
CCAACTTCAGCCTGCTGAAGCAGGCCGGCGACGTGGAGGAGAACCCCGGCCCCATGACCGAGTACAAGCC
CACGGTGCGCCTCGCCACCCGCGACGACGTCCCCAGGGCCGTACGCACCCTCGCCGCCGCGTTCGCCGAC
TACCCCGCCACGCGCCACACCGTCGATCCGGACCGCCACATCGAGCGGGTCACCGAGCTGCAAGAACTCT
TCCTCACGCGCGTCGGGCTCGACATCGGCAAGGTGTGGGTCGCGGACGACGGCGCCGCGGTGGCGGTCTG
GACCACGCCGGAGAGCGTCGAAGCGGGGGCGGTGTTCGCCGAGATCGGCCCGCGCATGGCCGAGTTGAGC
GGTTCCCGGCTGGCCGCGCAGCAACAGATGGAAGGCCTCCTGGCGCCGCACCGGCCCAAGGAGCCCGCGT
GGTTCCTGGCCACCGTCGGAGTCTCGCCCGACCACCAGGGCAAGGGTCTGGGCAGCGCCGTCGTGCTCCC
CGGAGTGGAGGCGGCCGAGCGCGCCGGGGTGCCCGCCTTCCTGGAGACCTCCGCGCCCCGCAACCTCCCC
TTCTACGAGCGGCTCGGCTTCACCGTCACCGCCGACGTCGAGGTGCCCGAAGGACCGCGCACCTGGTGCA
TGACCCGCAAGCCCGGTGCCTGAACGCGTTAAGTCGACAATCAACCTCTGGATTACAAAATTTGTGAAAG
ATTGACTGGTATTCTTAACTATGTTGCTCCTTTTACGCTATGTGGATACGCTGCTTTAATGCCTTTGTAT
CATGCTATTGCTTCCCGTATGGCTTTCATTTTCTCCTCCTTGTATAAATCCTGGTTGCTGTCTCTTTATG
AGGAGTTGTGGCCCGTTGTCAGGCAACGTGGCGTGGTGTGCACTGTGTTTGCTGACGCAACCCCCACTGG
TTGGGGCATTGCCACCACCTGTCAGCTCCTTTCCGGGACTTTCGCTTTCCCCCTCCCTATTGCCACGGCG
GAACTCATCGCCGCCTGCCTTGCCCGCTGCTGGACAGGGGCTCGGCTGTTGGGCACTGACAATTCCGTGG
TGTTGTCGGGGAAATCATCGTCCTTTCCTTGGCTGCTCGCCTGTGTTGCCACCTGGATTCTGCGCGGGAC
GTCCTTCTGCTACGTCCCTTCGGCCCTCAATCCAGCGGACCTTCCTTCCCGCGGCCTGCTGCCGGCTCTG
CGGCCTCTTCCGCGTCTTCGCCTTCGCCCTCAGACGAGTCGGATCTCCCTTTGGGCCGCCTCCCCGCACT
AGTTAAAAGTTTTGTTACTTTATAGAAGAAATTTTGAGTTTTTGTTTTTTTTTAATAAATAAATAAACAT
AAATAAATTGTTTGTTGAATTTATTATTAGTATGTAAGTGTAAATATAATAAAACTTAATATCTATTCAA
ATTAATAAATAAACCTCGATATACAGACCGATAAAACACATGCGTCAATTTTACGCATGATTATCTTTAA
CGTACGTCACAATATGATTATCTTTCTAGGGTTAATCTAGTATACGCGTATGCGGCCGCTTAATTAATCC
AGCTTTTGTTCCCTTTAGTGAGGGTTAATTGCGCGCTTGGCGTAATCATGGTCATAGCTGTTTCCTGTGT
GAAATTGTTATCCGCTCACAATTCCACACAACATACGAGCCGGAAGCATAAAGTGTAAAGCCTGGGGTGC
CTAATGAGTGAGCTAACTCACATTAATTGCGTTGCGCTCACTGCCCGCTTTCCAGTCGGGAAACCTGTCG
TGCCAGCTGCATTAATGAATCGGCCAACGCGCGGGGAGAGGCGGTTTGCGTATTGGGCGCTCTTCCGCTT
CCTCGCTCACTGACTCGCTGCGCTCGGTCGTTCGGCTGCGGCGAGCGGTATCAGCTCACTCAAAGGCGGT
AATACGGTTATCCACAGAATCAGGGGATAACGCAGGAAAGAACATGTGAGCAAAAGGCCAGCAAAAGGCC
AGGAACCGTAAAAAGGCCGCGTTGCTGGCGTTTTTCCATAGGCTCCGCCCCCCTGACGAGCATCACAAAA
ATCGACGCTCAAGTCAGAGGTGGCGAAACCCGACAGGACTATAAAGATACCAGGCGTTTCCCCCTGGAAG
CTCCCTCGTGCGCTCTCCTGTTCCGACCCTGCCGCTTACCGGATACCTGTCCGCCTTTCTCCCTTCGGGA
AGCGTGGCGCTTTCTCATAGCTCACGCTGTAGGTATCTCAGTTCGGTGTAGGTCGTTCGCTCCAAGCTGG
GCTGTGTGCACGAACCCCCCGTTCAGCCCGACCGCTGCGCCTTATCCGGTAACTATCGTCTTGAGTCCAA
CCCGGTAAGACACGACTTATCGCCACTGGCAGCAGCCACTGGTAACAGGATTAGCAGAGCGAGGTATGTA
GGCGGTGCTACAGAGTTCTTGAAGTGGTGGCCTAACTACGGCTACACTAGAAGAACAGTATTTGGTATCT
GCGCTCTGCTGAAGCCAGTTACCTTCGGAAAAAGAGTTGGTAGCTCTTGATCCGGCAAACAAACCACCGC
TGGTAGCGGTGGTTTTTTTGTTTGCAAGCAGCAGATTACGCGCAGAAAAAAAGGATCTCAAGAAGATCCT
TTGATCTTTTCTACGGGGTCTGACGCTCAGTGGAACGAAAACTCACGTTAAGGGATTTTGGTCATGAGAT
TATCAAAAAGGATCTTCACCTAGATCCTTTTAAATTAAAAATGAAGTTTTAAATCAATCTAAAGTATATA
TGAGTAAACTTGGTCTGACAGTTACCAATGCTTAATCAGTGAGGCACCTATCTCAGCGATCTGTCTATTT
CGTTCATCCATAGTTGCCTGACTCCCCGTCGTGTAGATAACTACGATACGGGAGGGCTTACCATCTGGCC
CCAGTGCTGCAATGATACCGCGAGACCCACGCTCACCGGCTCCAGATTTATCAGCAATAAACCAGCCAGC
CGGAAGGGCCGAGCGCAGAAGTGGTCCTGCAACTTTATCCGCCTCCATCCAGTCTATTAATTGTTGCCGG
GAAGCTAGAGTAAGTAGTTCGCCAGTTAATAGTTTGCGCAACGTTGTTGCCATTGCTACAGGCATCGTGG
TGTCACGCTCGTCGTTTGGTATGGCTTCATTCAGCTCCGGTTCCCAACGATCAAGGCGAGTTACATGATC
CCCCATGTTGTGCAAAAAAGCGGTTAGCTCCTTCGGTCCTCCGATCGTTGTCAGAAGTAAGTTGGCCGCA
GTGTTATCACTCATGGTTATGGCAGCACTGCATAATTCTCTTACTGTCATGCCATCCGTAAGATGCTTTT
CTGTGACTGGTGAGTACTCAACCAAGTCATTCTGAGAATAGTGTATGCGGCGACCGAGTTGCTCTTGCCC
GGCGTCAATACGGGATAATACCGCGCCACATAGCAGAACTTTAAAAGTGCTCATCATTGGAAAACGTTCT
TCGGGGCGAAAACTCTCAAGGATCTTACCGCTGTTGAGATCCAGTTCGATGTAACCCACTCGTGCACCCA
ACTGATCTTCAGCATCTTTTACTTTCACCAGCGTTTCTGGGTGAGCAAAAACAGGAAGGCAAAATGCCGC
AAAAAAGGGAATAAGGGCGACACGGAAATGTTGAATACTCATACTCTTCCTTTTTCAATATTATTGAAGC
ATTTATCAGGGTTATTGTCTCATGAGCGGATACATATTTGAATGTATTTAGAAAAATAAACAAATAGGGG
TTCCGCGCACATTTCCCCGAAAAGTGCCAC
